Addgene plasmid #15918: pMXs-Oct3/4-IP
Depositing lab: Shinya Yamanaka. Depositing organization: Kyoto University, Center for iPS Cell Research and Application. Publication: Induction of pluripotent stem cells from mouse embryonic and adult fibroblast cultures by defined factors. Takahashi K, Yamanaka S. Cell. 2006 Aug 25. 126(4):663-76. 10.1016/j.cell.2006.07.024 PubMed 16904174.
Backbone
  Vector backbone: pMXs-IP
  Backbone size w/o insert (bp): 6100
  Vector type: Mammalian Expression, Retroviral
  Selectable markers: Puromycin
Growth in bacteria
  Bacterial resistance: Ampicillin, 100 μg/mL
  Growth temperature: 37°C
  Growth strain: DH5alpha
  Copy number: High Copy
Gene/Insert
  Gene/Insert name: POU domain, class 5, transcription factor 1 (alt name: Oct3/4)
  Species: M. musculus (mouse)
  Insert size (bp): 1134
  Mutation: None
  Entrez Gene: Pou5f1 (a.k.a. NF-A3, Oct-3, Oct-3/4, Oct-4, Oct3, Oct3/4, Oct4, Otf-3, Otf-4, Otf3, Otf3-rs7, Otf3g, Otf4)
  Cloning method: Gateway Cloning; 5′ cloning site Gateway (not destroyed); 3′ cloning site Gateway (not destroyed)
  Sequencing primers: 5′ pMX-S1811
Resource information
  A portion of this plasmid was derived from a plasmid made by: pMXs is from Dr. Toshio Kitamura of the University of Tokyo, the Institute of Medical Science. If you use this plasmid in a paper, please cite: Retrovirus-mediated gene transfer and expression cloning: powerful tools in functional genomics. Exp Hematol. 2003 Nov;31(11):1007-14. Kitamura T, Koshino Y, Shibata F, Oki T, Nakajima H, Nosaka T, Kumagai H.
Terms and licenses: Academic/Nonprofit Terms; Industry Terms: Not Available to Industry
Depositor comments: The sequence of primer pMX-S1811 is GAC GGC ATC GCA GCT TGG ATA CAC.
How to cite: pMXs-Oct3/4-IP was a gift from Shinya Yamanaka (Addgene plasmid # 15918 ; http://n2t.net/addgene:15918 ; RRID:Addgene_15918)
