[The description below was written by a language model from this plasmid's Addgene catalogue record and pLannotate feature annotations shown in this document.]
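Description:
pMXs-Oct3/4-IP is a Moloney murine leukemia virus-based retroviral expression vector built on the pMXs-IP backbone and carrying the mouse Pou5f1 (Oct3/4) coding sequence without mutation. In bacteria it is maintained as a high-copy plasmid through a ColE1/pUC-type origin and selected with ampicillin via the β-lactamase gene and its own promoter. The sequenced record is about 7.2 kb, consistent with the stated backbone of roughly 6.1 kb plus an insert of about 1.1 kb.

The viral portion is flanked by MMLV long terminal repeats. Downstream of the 5′ LTR lie the packaging signal (Ψ, with an annotated MESV Ψ fragment), a truncated gag segment lacking its start codon, and a pol region that contains the splice acceptor. Together these allow the genomic RNA to be encapsidated when the plasmid is introduced into a packaging cell line that supplies the viral proteins in trans. No separate internal promoter is annotated, so expression of the payload is presumably driven from the 5′ LTR. The Oct3/4 open reading frame was introduced by Gateway recombination and sits between intact attB1 and attB2 sites. It is followed by an EMCV IRES and the puromycin N-acetyltransferase gene, so a single bicistronic transcript yields both the transcription factor and the resistance marker, linking puromycin selection of transduced mammalian cells to transgene expression. One annotation labels a short fragment upstream of the 3′ LTR as a ΔU3 self-inactivating element, but this is only a partial match adjacent to a further LTR annotation.

The associated publication describes the induction of pluripotent stem cells from mouse embryonic and adult fibroblasts by defined factors, which fits the use of this vector for stable retroviral delivery of Oct3/4 in reprogramming experiments.
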