Features (pLannotate 1.2.2; 17 found; start..end, strand, type, name):
      1..594     +  LTR            LTR: long terminal repeat from Moloney murine leukemia virus
    657..856     +  misc_feature   MMLV Ψ: packaging signal of Moloney murine leukemia virus (MMLV)
    908..996     +  misc_feature   MESV Ψ (fragment): packaging signal of murine embryonic stem cell virus
   1073..1489    +  CDS            gag (truncated): truncated Moloney murine leukemia virus (MMLV) gag gene lacking the start codon
   1499..1873    +  misc_feature   pol region: Moloney murine leukemia virus (MMLV) pol region containing the splice acceptor site
   1904..1928    +  protein_bind   attB1: mutant version of attB; recombination site for the Gateway® BP reaction BP Clonase™
   1940..2995    +  CDS            Pou5f1: PO5F1_MOUSE - Also known as Oct-3, Oct-4, Otf-3, Otf3. Experimental evidence at protein level: Swiss-Prot protein existence level 1. Transcription factor that binds to the octamer motif (5'- ATTTGCAT-3') (PubMed:1972777, PubMed:1690859, PubMed:1967980, PubMed:17525163, PubMed:23376973). Forms a trimeric complex with SOX2 or SOX15 on DNA and controls the expression of a number of genes involved in embryonic development such as YES1, FGF4, UTF1 and ZFP206 (PubMed:15863505, PubMed:17097055, PubMed:17496161, PubMed:19740739). Critical for early embryogenesis and for embryonic stem cell pluripotenc
   3157..3181    -  protein_bind   attB2: mutant version of attB; recombination site for the Gateway® BP reaction BP Clonase™
   3197..3220    -  misc_feature   MCS (fragment): pBluescript multiple cloning site
   3340..3802    +  misc_feature   IRES: internal ribosome entry site (IRES) of the encephalomyocarditis virus (EMCV)
   3816..4415    +  CDS            PuroR: puromycin N-acetyltransferase; pac from Streptomyces alboniger; confers resistance to puromycin
   4520..4641    +  LTR            3' LTR (ΔU3) (fragment): self-inactivating 3' long terminal repeat (LTR) from Moloney murine leukemia virus
   4642..5111    +  LTR            LTR: long terminal repeat from Moloney murine leukemia virus
   5177..5229    -  CDS            lacI (fragment): lac repressor; lacI; The lac repressor binds to the lac operator to inhibit transcription in E. coli. This inhibition can be relieved by adding lactose or isopropyl-β-D-thiogalactopyranoside (IPTG).
   5412..6000    -  rep_origin     ori: high-copy-number ColE1/pMB1/pBR322/pUC origin of replication
   6164..7024    -  CDS            AmpR: β-lactamase; bla; confers resistance to ampicillin, carbenicillin, and related antibiotics
   7025..7129    -  promoter       AmpR promoter: bla
>Addgene plasmid #15918 | pMXs-Oct3/4-IP | addgene full sequence | sequence record 333085 | Addgene NGS Result
AATGAAAGACCCCACCTGTAGGTTTGGCAAGCTAGCTTAAGTAACGCCATTTTGCAAGGCATGGAAAAAT
ACATAACTGAGAATAGAAAAGTTCAGATCAAGGTCAGGAACAGATGGAACAGCTGAATATGGGCCAAACA
GGATATCTGTGGTAAGCAGTTCCTGCCCCGGCTCAGGGCCAAGAACAGATGGAACAGCTGAATATGGGCC
AAACAGGATATCTGTGGTAAGCAGTTCCTGCCCCGGCTCAGGGCCAAGAACAGATGGTCCCCAGATGCGG
TCCAGCCCTCAGCAGTTTCTAGAGAACCATCAGATGTTTCCAGGGTGCCCCAAGGACCTGAAATGACCCT
GTGCCTTATTTGAACTAACCAATCAGTTCGCTTCTCGCTTCTGTTCGCGCGCTTCTGCTCCCCGAGCTCA
ATAAAAGAGCCCACAACCCCTCACTCGGCGCGCCAGTCCTCCGATTGACTGAGTCGCCCGGGTACCCGTG
TATCCAATAAACCCTCTTGCAGTTGCATCCGACTTGTGGTCTCGCTGTTCCTTGGGAGGGTCTCCTCTGA
GTGATTGACTACCCGTCAGCGGGGGTCTTTCATTTGGGGGCTCGTCCGGGATCGGGAGACCCCTGCCCAG
GGACCACCGACCCACCACCGGGAGGTAAGCTGGCCAGCAACTTATCTGTGTCTGTCCGATTGTCTAGTGT
CTATGACTGATTTTATGCGCCTGCGTCGGTACTAGTTAGCTAACTAGCTCTGTATCTGGCGGACCCGTGG
TGGAACTGACGAGTTCGGAACACCCGGCCGCAACCCTGGGAGACGTCCCAGGGACTTCGGGGGCCGTTTT
TGTGGCCCGACCTGAGTCCAAAAATCCCGATCGTTTTGGACTCTTTGGTGCACCCCCCTAATAGGAGGGA
TATGTGGTTCTGGTAGGAGACGAGAACCTAAAACAGTTCCCGCCTCCGTCTGAATTTTTGCTTTCGGTTT
GGGACCGAAGCCGCGCCGCGCGTCTTGTCTGCTGCAGCATCGTTCTGTGTTGTCTCTGTCTGACTGTGTT
TCTGTATTTGTCTGAAAATTAGGGCCAGACTGTTACCACTCCCTTAAGTTTGACCTTAGGTCACTGGAAA
GATGTCGAGCGGATCGCTCACAACCAGTCGGTAGATGTCAAGAAGAGACGTTGGGTTACCTTCTGCTCTG
CAGAATGGCCAACCTTTAACGTCGGATGGCCGCGAGACGGCACCTTTAACCGAGACCTCATCACCCAGGT
TAAGATCAAGGTCTTTTCACCTGGCCCGCATGGACACCCAGACCAGGTCCCCTACATCGTGACCTGGGAA
GCCTTGGCTTTTGACCCCCCTCCCTGGGTCAAGCCCTTTGTACACCCTAAGCCTCCGCCTCCTCTTCCTC
CATCCGCCCCGTCTCTCCCCCTTGAACCTCCTCGTTCGACCCCGCCTCGATCCTCCCTTTATCCAGCCCT
CACTCCTTCTCTAGGCGCCCCCATATGGCCATATGAGATCTTATATGGGGCACCCCCGCCCCTTGTAAAC
TTCCCTGACCCTGACATGACAAGAGTTACTAACAGCCCCTCTCTCCAAGCTCACTTACAGGCTCTCTACT
TAGTCCAGCACGAAGTCTGGAGACCTCTGGCGGCAGCCTACCAAGAACAACTGGACCGACCGGTGGTACC
TCACCCTTACCGAGTCGGCGACACAGTGTGGGTCCGCCGACACCAGACTAAGAACCTAGAACCTCGCTGG
AAAGGACCTTACACAGTCCTGCTGACCACCCCCACCGCCCTCAAAGTAGACGGCATCGCAGCTTGGATAC
ACGCCGCCCACGTGAAGGCTGCCGACCCCGGGGGTGGACCATCCTCTAGACTGCCGGATCTAGCTAGTTA
ATTAAGGATCATCACAAGTTTGTACAAAAAAGCAGGCTCCACCTTCCCCATGGCTGGACACCTGGCTTCA
GACTTCGCCTTCTCACCCCCACCAGGTGGGGGTGATGGGTCAGCAGGGCTGGAGCCGGGCTGGGTGGATT
CTCGAACCTGGCTAAGCTTCCAAGGGCCTCCAGGTGGGCCTGGAATCGGACCAGGCTCAGAGGTATTGGG
GATCTCCCCATGTCCGCCCGCATACGAGTTCTGCGGAGGGATGGCATACTGTGGACCTCAGGTTGGACTG
GGCCTAGTCCCCCAAGTTGGCGTGGAGACTTTGCAGCCTGAGGGCCAGGCAGGAGCACGAGTGGAAAGCA
ACTCAGAGGGAACCTCCTCTGAGCCCTGTGCCGACCGCCCCAATGCCGTGAAGTTGGAGAAGGTGGAACC
AACTCCCGAGGAGTCCCAGGACATGAAAGCCCTGCAGAAGGAGCTAGAACAGTTTGCCAAGCTGCTGAAG
CAGAAGAGGATCACCTTGGGGTACACCCAGGCCGACGTGGGGCTCACCCTGGGCGTTCTCTTTGGAAAGG
TGTTCAGCCAGACCACCATCTGTCGCTTCGAGGCCTTGCAGCTCAGCCTTAAGAACATGTGTAAGCTGCG
GCCCCTGCTGGAGAAGTGGGTGGAGGAAGCCGACAACAATGAGAACCTTCAGGAGATATGCAAATCGGAG
ACCCTGGTGCAGGCCCGGAAGAGAAAGCGAACTAGCATTGAGAACCGTGTGAGGTGGAGTCTGGAGACCA
TGTTTCTGAAGTGCCCGAAGCCCTCCCTACAGCAGATCACTCACATCGCCAATCAGCTTGGGCTAGAGAA
GGATGTGGTTCGAGTATGGTTCTGTAACCGGCGCCAGAAGGGCAAAAGATCAAGTATTGAGTATTCCCAA
CGAGAAGAGTATGAGGCTACAGGGACACCTTTCCCAGGGGGGGCTGTATCCTTTCCTCTGCCCCCAGGTC
CCCACTTTGGCACCCCAGGCTATGGAAGCCCCCACTTCACCACACTCTACTCAGTCCCTTTTCCTGAGGG
CGAGGCCTTTCCCTCTGTTCCCGTCACTGCTCTGGGCTCTCCCATGCATTCAAACTGAGGCACCAGCCCT
CCCTGGGGATGCTGTGAGCCAAGGCAAGGGAGGTAGACAAGAGAACCTGGAGCTTTGGGGTTAAATTCTT
TTACTGAGGAGGGATTAAAAGCACAACAGGGGTGGGGGGTGGGATGGGGAAAGAAGCTCAGTGATGCTGT
TGATCAACCCAGCTTTCTTGTACAAAGTGGTGATTCGAGCGGCCGCTCGATAAGCTTGATATCGAATTCC
GCCCCCCCCCCCTCTCCCTCCCCCCCCCCTAACGTTACTGGCCGAAGCCGCTTGGAATAAGGCCGGTGTG
CGTTTGTCTATATGTTATTTTCCACCATATTGCCGTCTTTTGGCAATGTGAGGGCCCGGAAACCTGGCCC
TGTCTTCTTGACGAGCATTCCTAGGGGTCTTTCCCCTCTCGCCAAAGGAATGCAAGGTCTGTTGAATGTC
GTGAAGGAAGCAGTTCCTCTGGAAGCTTCTTGAAGACAAACAACGTCTGTAGCGACCCTTTGCAGGCAGC
GGAACCCCCCACCTGGCGACAGGTGCCTCTGCGGCCAAAAGCCACGTGTATAAGATACACCTGCAAAGGC
GGCACAACCCCAGTGCCACGTTGTGAGTTGGATAGTTGTGGAAAGAGTCAAATGGCTCTCCTCAAGCGTA
TTCAACAAGGGGCTGAAGGATGCCCAGAAGGTACCCCATTGTATGGGATCTGATCTGGGGCCTCGGTGCA
CATGCTTTACATGTGTTTAGTCGAGGTTAAAAAAACGTCTAGGCCCCCCGAACCACGGGGACGTGGTTTT
CCTTTGAAAAACACGATGATAATATGGCCACAACCATGACCGAGTACAAGCCCACGGTGCGCCTCGCCAC
CCGCGACGACGTCCCCAGGGCCGTACGCACCCTCGCCGCCGCGTTCGCCGACTACCCCGCCACGCGCCAC
ACCGTCGATCCGGACCGCCACATCGAGCGGGTCACCGAGCTGCAAGAACTCTTCCTCACGCGCGTCGGGC
TCGACATCGGCAAGGTGTGGGTCGCGGACGACGGCGCCGCGGTGGCGGTCTGGACCACGCCGGAGAGCGT
CGAAGCGGGGGCGGTGTTCGCCGAGATCGGCCCGCGCATGGCCGAGTTGAGCGGTTCCCGGCTGGCCGCG
CAGCAACAGATGGAAGGCCTCCTGGCGCCGCACCGGCCCAAGGAGCCCGCGTGGTTCCTGGCCACCGTCG
GCGTCTCGCCCGACCACCAGGGCAAGGGTCTGGGCAGCGCCGTCGTGCTCCCCGGAGTGGAGGCGGCCGA
GCGCGCCGGGGTGCCCGCCTTCCTGGAGACCTCCGCGCCCCGCAACCTCCCCTTCTACGAGCGGCTCGGC
TTCACCGTCACCGCCGACGTCGAGGTGCCCGAAGGACCGCGCACCTGGTGCATGACCCGCAAGCCCGGTG
CCTGACGCCCGCCCCACGACCCGCAGCGCCCGACCGAAAGGAGCGCACGACCCCATGCATCGTCGACGAT
AAAATAAAAGATTTTATTTAGTCTCCAGAAAAAGGGGGGAATGAAAGACCCCACCTGTAGGTTTGGCAAG
CTAGCTTAAGTAACGCCATTTTGCAAGGCATGGAAAAATACATAACTGAGAATAGAGAAGTTCAGATCAA
GGTCAGGAACAGATGGAACAGCTGAATATGGGCCAAACAGGATATCTGTGGTAAGCAGTTCCTGCCCCGG
CTCAGGGCCAAGAACAGATGGAACAGCTGAATATGGGCCAAACAGGATATCTGTGGTAAGCAGTTCCTGC
CCCGGCTCAGGGCCAAGAACAGATGGTCCCCAGATGCGGTCCAGCCCTCAGCAGTTTCTAGAGAACCATC
AGATGTTTCCAGGGTGCCCCAAGGACCTGAAATGACCCTGTGCCTTATTTGAACTAACCAATCAGTTCGC
TTCTCGCTTCTGTTCGCGCGCTTCTGCTCCCCGAGCTCAATAAAAGAGCCCACAACCCCTCACTCGGGGC
GCCAGTCCTCCGATTGACTGAGTCGCCCGGGTACCCGTGTATCCAATAAACCCTCTTGCAGTTGCATCCG
ACTTGTGGTCTCGCTGTTCCTTGGGAGGGTCTCCTCTGAGTGATTGACTACCCGTCAGCGGGGGTCTTTC
ACATGCAGCATGTATCAAAATTAATTTGGTTTTTTTTCTTAAGTATTTACATTAAATGGCCATAGTTGCA
TTAATGAATCGGCCAACGCGCGGGGAGAGGCGGTTTGCGTATTGGGCGCTCTTCCGCTTCCTCGCTCACT
GACTCGCTGCGCTCGGTCGTTCGGCTGCGGCGAGCGGTATCAGCTCACTCAAAGGCGGTAATACGGTTAT
CCACAGAATCAGGGGATAACGCAGGAAAGAACATGTGAGCAAAAGGCCAGCAAAAGGCCAGGAACCGTAA
AAAGGCCGCGTTGCTGGCGTTTTTCCATAGGCTCCGCCCCCCTGACGAGCATCACAAAAATCGACGCTCA
AGTCAGAGGTGGCGAAACCCGACAGGACTATAAAGATACCAGGCGTTTCCCCCTGGAAGCTCCCTCGTGC
GCTCTCCTGTTCCGACCCTGCCGCTTACCGGATACCTGTCCGCCTTTCTCCCTTCGGGAAGCGTGGCGCT
TTCTCATAGCTCACGCTGTAGGTATCTCAGTTCGGTGTAGGTCGTTCGCTCCAAGCTGGGCTGTGTGCAC
GAACCCCCCGTTCAGCCCGACCGCTGCGCCTTATCCGGTAACTATCGTCTTGAGTCCAACCCGGTAAGAC
ACGACTTATCGCCACTGGCAGCAGCCACTGGTAACAGGATTAGCAGAGCGAGGTATGTAGGCGGTGCTAC
AGAGTTCTTGAAGTGGTGGCCTAACTACGGCTACACTAGAAGAACAGTATTTGGTATCTGCGCTCTGCTG
AAGCCAGTTACCTTCGGAAAAAGAGTTGGTAGCTCTTGATCCGGCAAACAAACCACCGCTGGTAGCGGTG
GTTTTTTTGTTTGCAAGCAGCAGATTACGCGCAGAAAAAAAGGATCTCAAGAAGATCCTTTGATCTTTTC
TACGGGGTCTGACGCTCAGTGGAACGAAAACTCACGTTAAGGGATTTTGGTCATGAGATTATCAAAAAGG
ATCTTCACCTAGATCCTTTTGCGGCCGGCCGCAAATCAATCTAAAGTATATATGAGTAAACTTGGTCTGA
CAGTTACCAATGCTTAATCAGTGAGGCACCTATCTCAGCGATCTGTCTATTTCGTTCATCCATAGTTGCC
TGACTCCCCGTCGTGTAGATAACTACGATACGGGAGGGCTTACCATCTGGCCCCAGTGCTGCAATGATAC
CGCGAGACCCACGCTCACCGGCTCCAGATTTATCAGCAATAAACCAGCCAGCCGGAAGGGCCGAGCGCAG
AAGTGGTCCTGCAACTTTATCCGCCTCCATCCAGTCTATTAATTGTTGCCGGGAAGCTAGAGTAAGTAGT
TCGCCAGTTAATAGTTTGCGCAACGTTGTTGCCATTGCTACAGGCATCGTGGTGTCACGCTCGTCGTTTG
GTATGGCTTCATTCAGCTCCGGTTCCCAACGATCAAGGCGAGTTACATGATCCCCCATGTTGTGCAAAAA
AGCGGTTAGCTCCTTCGGTCCTCCGATCGTTGTCAGAAGTAAGTTGGCCGCAGTGTTATCACTCATGGTT
ATGGCAGCACTGCATAATTCTCTTACTGTCATGCCATCCGTAAGATGCTTTTCTGTGACTGGTGAGTACT
CAACCAAGTCATTCTGAGAATAGTGTATGCGGCGACCGAGTTGCTCTTGCCCGGCGTCAATACGGGATAA
TACCGCGCCACATAGCAGAACTTTAAAAGTGCTCATCATTGGAAAACGTTCTTCGGGGCGAAAACTCTCA
AGGATCTTACCGCTGTTGAGATCCAGTTCGATGTAACCCACTCGTGCACCCAACTGATCTTCAGCATCTT
TTACTTTCACCAGCGTTTCTGGGTGAGCAAAAACAGGAAGGCAAAATGCCGCAAAAAAGGGAATAAGGGC
GACACGGAAATGTTGAATACTCATACTCTTCCTTTTTCAATATTATTGAAGCATTTATCAGGGTTATTGT
CTCATGAGCGGATACATATTTGAATGTATTTAGAAAAATAAACAAATAGGGGTTCCGCGCACATTTCCCC
GAAAAGTGCCACCTGCAT
