>Addgene plasmid #15918 | pMXs-Oct3/4-IP | addgene partial sequence | sequence record 38530 | pBMN-5
ACATCCTCTAGACTGCCGGATCTAGCTAGTTAATTAAGGATCATCACAAGTTTGTACAAAAAAGCAGGCT
CCACCTTCCCCATGGCTGGACACCTGGCTTCAGACTTCGCCTTCTCACCCCCACCAGGTGGGGGTGATGG
GTCAGCAGGGCTGGAGCCGGGCTGGGTGGATTCTCGAACCTGGCTAAGCTTCCAAGGGCCTCCAGGTGGG
CCTGGAATCGGACCAGGCTCAGAGGTATTGGGGATCTCCCCATGTCCGCCCGCATACGAGTTCTGCGGAG
GGATGGCATACTGTGGACCTCAGGTTGGACTGGGCCTAGTCCCCCAAGTTGGCGTGGAGACTTTGCAGCC
TGAGGGCCAGGCAGGAGCACGAGTGGAAAGCAACTCAGAGGGAACCTCCTCTGAGCCCTGTGCCGACCGC
CCCAATGCCGTGAAGTTGGAGAAGGTGGAACCAACTCCCGAGGAGTCCCAGGACATGAAAGCCCTGCAGA
AGGAGCTAGAACAGTTTGCCAAGCTGCTGAAGCAGAAGAGGATCACCTTGGGGTACACCCAGGCCGACGT
GGGGCTCACCCTGGGCGTTCTCTTTGGAAAGGTGTTCAGCCAGACCACCATCTGTCGCTTCGAGGCCTTG
CAGCTCAGCCTTAAGAACATGTGTAAGCTGCGGCCCCTGCTGGAGAAGTGGGTGGAGGAAGCCGACAACA
ATGAGAACCTTCAGGAGATATGCAAATCGGAGACCCTGGTGCAGGCCCGGAAGAGAAAGCGAACTAGCAT
TGAGAACCGTGTGAGGTGGAGTCTGGAGACCATGTTTCTGAAGTGCCCGAAGCCCTCCCTACAGCAGATC
ACTCTCATCGCCAATCAGC
